Addgene plasmid #183292: CROP_C9_Puro_FLT1
Purpose: All-in-One CRISPRko system with a guide RNA that targets FLT1 gene
Depositing lab: Prashant Mali. Depositing organization: University of California, San Diego (UCSD). Publication: Integrated genome and tissue engineering enables screening of cancer vulnerabilities in physiologically relevant perfusable ex vivo cultures. Hu M, Lei XY, Larson JD, McAlonis M, Ford K, McDonald D, Mach K, Rusert JM, Wechsler-Reya RJ, Mali P. Biomaterials. 2022 Jan;280:121276. doi: 10.1016/j.biomaterials.2021.121276. Epub 2021 Dec 2. PubMed 34890975.
Backbone
  Vector backbone: CROPseq
  Vector type: Lentiviral
Growth in bacteria
  Bacterial resistance: Ampicillin, 100 μg/mL
  Growth temperature: 37°C
  Growth strain: NEB Stable
  Copy number: High Copy
Gene/Insert
  Gene/Insert name: FLT1
  gRNA/shRNA sequence: TCAGGGATCAAAGTGTCAAG
  Species: Synthetic
  Cloning method: Gibson Cloning
Terms and licenses: Academic/Nonprofit Terms; Industry Terms: Not Available to Industry
How to cite: CROP_C9_Puro_FLT1 was a gift from Prashant Mali (Addgene plasmid # 183292 ; http://n2t.net/addgene:183292 ; RRID:Addgene_183292)
