[The description below was written by a language model from this plasmid's Addgene catalogue record and pLannotate feature annotations shown in this document.]
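Description:
CROP_C9_Puro_FLT1 is an all-in-one lentiviral CRISPR knockout plasmid built on the CROPseq backbone, carrying both Streptococcus pyogenes Cas9 and a single guide RNA directed against the FLT1 gene. It is propagated in E. coli as a high-copy plasmid through a ColE1/pUC-type origin with ampicillin selection (AmpR); a recombination-reducing strain is recorded for growth, which is common for LTR-containing vectors. An f1 origin, an SV40 origin and poly(A) signal, and remnants of a lac/lacZα cloning region also lie in the plasmid backbone outside the viral cassette.

The viral genome is of the third-generation type: an RSV promoter drives a truncated HIV-1 5' LTR, followed by the Ψ packaging signal with a gag fragment, the Rev response element and the cPPT/CTS. Internally, an EF-1α core promoter drives Cas9, followed by a puromycin N-acetyltransferase coding sequence for selecting transduced mammalian cells. The feature table does not annotate the linker between the two reading frames, so how they are co-expressed is not stated. A WPRE sits downstream to enhance transcript expression. The human U6 promoter, the FLT1 spacer and the Cas9 gRNA scaffold are positioned after the WPRE, immediately upstream of the truncated 3' LTR element. This matches the CROPseq arrangement, in which a guide cassette embedded in the 3' LTR region is copied to the 5' LTR during reverse transcription and also appears in polyadenylated Pol II transcripts, allowing guide identity to be read in RNA sequencing.

The construct is intended for packaging into lentivirus to generate puromycin-selectable FLT1 knockouts. The associated publication concerns screening of cancer vulnerabilities in perfusable ex vivo tissue cultures.
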