Features (pLannotate 1.2.2; 30 found; start..end, strand, type, name):
     24..42      +  promoter       T3 promoter: promoter for bacteriophage T3 RNA polymerase
     70..296     +  promoter       RSV promoter: Rous sarcoma virus enhancer/promoter
    297..477     +  LTR            5' LTR (truncated): truncated 5' long terminal repeat (LTR) from HIV-1
    524..649     +  misc_feature   HIV-1 Ψ: packaging signal of human immunodeficiency virus type 1
    633..996     +  CDS            HIV-1 gag (fragment): gag protein from human immunodeficiency virus 1; gag
   1142..1375    +  misc_feature   RRE: The Rev response element (RRE) of HIV-1 allows for Rev-dependent mRNA export from the nucleus to the cytoplasm.
   1785..1902    +  misc_feature   cPPT/CTS: central polypurine tract and central termination sequence of HIV-1
   1968..2034    +  CDS            small t antigen (fragment): SV40 (simian virus 40) small t antigen
   2048..2065    +  CDS            small t antigen (fragment): SV40 (simian virus 40) small t antigen
   2091..2302    +  promoter       EF-1α core promoter: core promoter for human elongation factor EF-1α
   2327..6430    +  CDS            Cas9: Cas9 (Csn1) endonuclease from the Streptococcus pyogenes Type II CRISPR/Cas system generates RNA-guided double strand breaks in DNA
   6569..7168    +  CDS            PuroR (fragment): puromycin N-acetyltransferase; pac from Streptomyces; confers resistance to puromycin
   7184..7772    +  misc_feature   WPRE: woodchuck hepatitis virus posttranscriptional regulatory element
   7768..7878    +  CDS            nef (fragment): NEF_HV1LA - Experimental evidence at protein level: Swiss-Prot protein existence level 1. Extracellular Nef protein targets CD4(+) T-lymphocytes for apoptosis by interacting with CXCR4 surface receptors. From Human immunodeficiency virus type 1 group M subtype B (isolate Lai) (HIV-1).
   7898..7924    +  CDS            Rev (fragment): human immunodeficiency virus 1 (HIV-1) Rev protein; rev; enhances nuclear export of unspliced and incompletely spliced viral mRNAs
   7928..8168    +  promoter       U6 promoter: RNA polymerase III promoter for human U6 snRNA
   8198..8273    +  misc_RNA       gRNA scaffold: guide RNA scaffold for the Streptococcus pyogenes CRISPR/Cas9 system
   8326..8506    +  LTR            5' LTR (truncated): truncated 5' long terminal repeat (LTR) from HIV-1
   8584..8705    +  polyA_signal   SV40 poly(A) signal: SV40 polyadenylation signal
   8745..8880    +  rep_origin     SV40 ori: SV40 origin of replication
   8901..8919    -  promoter       T7 promoter: promoter for bacteriophage T7 RNA polymerase
   8927..9082    +  CDS            lacZα (fragment): LacZα fragment of β-galactosidase; lacZ fragment
   9087..9515    +  rep_origin     f1 ori (sequence partly withheld): f1 bacteriophage origin of replication; arrow indicates direction of (+) strand synthesis
   9568..9672    +  promoter       AmpR promoter: bla
   9673..10533   +  CDS            AmpR: β-lactamase; bla; confers resistance to ampicillin, carbenicillin, and related antibiotics
  10704..11292   +  rep_origin     ori: high-copy-number ColE1/pMB1/pBR322/pUC origin of replication
  11475..11567   +  CDS            lacI (fragment): lac repressor; lacI; The lac repressor binds to the lac operator to inhibit transcription in E. coli. This inhibition can be relieved by adding lactose or isopropyl-β-D-thiogalactopyranoside (IPTG).
  11580..11601   +  protein_bind   CAP binding site: CAP binding activates transcription in the presence of cAMP. E. coli catabolite activator protein
  11616..11646   +  promoter       lac promoter: promoter for the E. coli lac operon
  11650..11672   +  protein_bind   lac operator (fragment): The lac repressor binds to the lac operator to inhibit transcription in E. coli. This inhibition can be relieved by adding lactose or isopropyl-β-D-thiogalactopyranoside (IPTG). lac repressor encoded by lacI
>Addgene plasmid #183292 | CROP_C9_Puro_FLT1 | addgene full sequence | sequence record 362629 | Addgene NGS Result
GACCATGATTACGCCAAGCGCGCAATTAACCCTCACTAAAGGGAACAAAAGCTGGAGCTGCAAGCTTAAT
GTAGTCTTATGCAATACTCTTGTAGTCTTGCAACATGGTAACGATGAGTTAGCAACATGCCTTACAAGGA
GAGAAAAAGCACCGTGCATGCCGATTGGTGGAAGTAAGGTGGTACGATCGTGCCTTATTAGGAAGGCAAC
AGACGGGTCTGACATGGATTGGACGAACCACTGAATTGCCGCATTGCAGAGATATTGTATTTAAGTGCCT
AGCTCGATACATAAACGGGTCTCTCTGGTTAGACCAGATCTGAGCCTGGGAGCTCTCTGGCTAACTAGGG
AACCCACTGCTTAAGCCTCAATAAAGCTTGCCTTGAGTGCTTCAAGTAGTGTGTGCCCGTCTGTTGTGTG
ACTCTGGTAACTAGAGATCCCTCAGACCCTTTTAGTCAGTGTGGAAAATCTCTAGCAGTGGCGCCCGAAC
AGGGACTTGAAAGCGAAAGGGAAACCAGAGGAGCTCTCTCGACGCAGGACTCGGCTTGCTGAAGCGCGCA
CGGCAAGAGGCGAGGGGCGGCGACTGGTGAGTACGCCAAAAATTTTGACTAGCGGAGGCTAGAAGGAGAG
AGATGGGTGCGAGAGCGTCAGTATTAAGCGGGGGAGAATTAGATCGCGATGGGAAAAAATTCGGTTAAGG
CCAGGGGGAAAGAAAAAATATAAATTAAAACATATAGTATGGGCAAGCAGGGAGCTAGAACGATTCGCAG
TTAATCCTGGCCTGTTAGAAACATCAGAAGGCTGTAGACAAATACTGGGACAGCTACAACCATCCCTTCA
GACAGGATCAGAAGAACTTAGATCATTATATAATACAGTAGCAACCCTCTATTGTGTGCATCAAAGGATA
GAGATAAAAGACACCAAGGAAGCTTTAGACAAGATAGAGGAAGAGCAAAACAAAAGTAAGACCACCGCAC
AGCAAGCGGCCGCTGATCTTCAGACCTGGAGGAGGAGATATGAGGGACAATTGGAGAAGTGAATTATATA
AATATAAAGTAGTAAAAATTGAACCATTAGGAGTAGCACCCACCAAGGCAAAGAGAAGAGTGGTGCAGAG
AGAAAAAAGAGCAGTGGGAATAGGAGCTTTGTTCCTTGGGTTCTTGGGAGCAGCAGGAAGCACTATGGGC
GCAGCGTCAATGACGCTGACGGTACAGGCCAGACAATTATTGTCTGGTATAGTGCAGCAGCAGAACAATT
TGCTGAGGGCTATTGAGGCGCAACAGCATCTGTTGCAACTCACAGTCTGGGGCATCAAGCAGCTCCAGGC
AAGAATCCTGGCTGTGGAAAGATACCTAAAGGATCAACAGCTCCTGGGGATTTGGGGTTGCTCTGGAAAA
CTCATTTGCACCACTGCTGTGCCTTGGAATGCTAGTTGGAGTAATAAATCTCTGGAACAGATTTGGAATC
ACACGACCTGGATGGAGTGGGACAGAGAAATTAACAATTACACAAGCTTAATACACTCCTTAATTGAAGA
ATCGCAAAACCAGCAAGAAAAGAATGAACAAGAATTATTGGAATTAGATAAATGGGCAAGTTTGTGGAAT
TGGTTTAACATAACAAATTGGCTGTGGTATATAAAATTATTCATAATGATAGTAGGAGGCTTGGTAGGTT
TAAGAATAGTTTTTGCTGTACTTTCTATAGTGAATAGAGTTAGGCAGGGATATTCACCATTATCGTTTCA
GAATCTTGAGACAAATGGCAGTATTCATCCACAATTTTAAAAGAAAAGGGGGGATTGGGGGGTACAGTGC
AGGGGAAAGAATAGTAGACATAATAGCAACAGACATACAAACTAAAGAATTACAAAAACAAATTACAAAA
ATTCAAAATTTTCGGGTTTATTACAGGGACAGCAGAGATCCACTTTGGCGCCGGCTCGAGGGGGCCCGGG
TGCAAAGATGGATAAAGTTTTAAACAGAGAGGAATCTTTGCAGCTAATGGACCTTCTAGGTCTTGAAAGG
AGTGGGAATTGGCTCCGTAGGTCTTGAAAGGAGTGGGAATTGGCTCCGGTGCCCGTCAGTGGGCAGAGCG
CACATCGCCCACAGTCCCCGAGAAGTTGGGGGGAGGGGTCGGCAATTGATCCGGTGCCTAGAGAAGGTGG
CGCGGGGTAAACTGGGAAAGTGATGTCGTGTACTGGCTCCGCCTTTTTCCCGAGGGTGGGGGAGAACCGT
ATATAAGTGCAGTAGTCGCCGTGAACGTTCTTTTTCGCAACGGGTTTGCCGCCAGAACACAGGACCGGTT
CTAGAGCGCTGCCACCATGGACAAGAAGTACAGCATCGGCCTGGACATCGGCACCAACTCTGTGGGCTGG
GCCGTGATCACCGACGAGTACAAGGTGCCCAGCAAGAAATTCAAGGTGCTGGGCAACACCGACCGGCACA
GCATCAAGAAGAACCTGATCGGAGCCCTGCTGTTCGACAGCGGCGAAACAGCCGAGGCCACCCGGCTGAA
GAGAACCGCCAGAAGAAGATACACCAGACGGAAGAACCGGATCTGCTATCTGCAAGAGATCTTCAGCAAC
GAGATGGCCAAGGTGGACGACAGCTTCTTCCACAGACTGGAAGAGTCCTTCCTGGTGGAAGAGGATAAGA
AGCACGAGCGGCACCCCATCTTCGGCAACATCGTGGACGAGGTGGCCTACCACGAGAAGTACCCCACCAT
CTACCACCTGAGAAAGAAACTGGTGGACAGCACCGACAAGGCCGACCTGCGGCTGATCTATCTGGCCCTG
GCCCACATGATCAAGTTCCGGGGCCACTTCCTGATCGAGGGCGACCTGAACCCCGACAACAGCGACGTGG
ACAAGCTGTTCATCCAGCTGGTGCAGACCTACAACCAGCTGTTCGAGGAAAACCCCATCAACGCCAGCGG
CGTGGACGCCAAGGCCATCCTGTCTGCCAGACTGAGCAAGAGCAGACGGCTGGAAAATCTGATCGCCCAG
CTGCCCGGCGAGAAGAAGAATGGCCTGTTCGGAAACCTGATTGCCCTGAGCCTGGGCCTGACCCCCAACT
TCAAGAGCAACTTCGACCTGGCCGAGGATGCCAAACTGCAGCTGAGCAAGGACACCTACGACGACGACCT
GGACAACCTGCTGGCCCAGATCGGCGACCAGTACGCCGACCTGTTTCTGGCCGCCAAGAACCTGTCCGAC
GCCATCCTGCTGAGCGACATCCTGAGAGTGAACACCGAGATCACCAAGGCCCCCCTGAGCGCCTCTATGA
TCAAGAGATACGACGAGCACCACCAGGACCTGACCCTGCTGAAAGCTCTCGTGCGGCAGCAGCTGCCTGA
GAAGTACAAAGAGATTTTCTTCGACCAGAGCAAGAACGGCTACGCCGGCTACATTGACGGCGGAGCCAGC
CAGGAAGAGTTCTACAAGTTCATCAAGCCCATCCTGGAAAAGATGGACGGCACCGAGGAACTGCTCGTGA
AGCTGAACAGAGAGGACCTGCTGCGGAAGCAGCGGACCTTCGACAACGGCAGCATCCCCCACCAGATCCA
CCTGGGAGAGCTGCACGCCATTCTGCGGCGGCAGGAAGATTTTTACCCATTCCTGAAGGACAACCGGGAA
AAGATCGAGAAGATCCTGACCTTCCGCATCCCCTACTACGTGGGCCCTCTGGCCAGGGGAAACAGCAGAT
TCGCCTGGATGACCAGAAAGAGCGAGGAAACCATCACCCCCTGGAACTTCGAGGAAGTGGTGGACAAGGG
CGCTTCCGCCCAGAGCTTCATCGAGCGGATGACCAACTTCGATAAGAACCTGCCCAACGAGAAGGTGCTG
CCCAAGCACAGCCTGCTGTACGAGTACTTCACCGTGTATAACGAGCTGACCAAAGTGAAATACGTGACCG
AGGGAATGAGAAAGCCCGCCTTCCTGAGCGGCGAGCAGAAAAAGGCCATCGTGGACCTGCTGTTCAAGAC
CAACCGGAAAGTGACCGTGAAGCAGCTGAAAGAGGACTACTTCAAGAAAATCGAGTGCTTCGACTCCGTG
GAAATCTCCGGCGTGGAAGATCGGTTCAACGCCTCCCTGGGCACATACCACGATCTGCTGAAAATTATCA
AGGACAAGGACTTCCTGGACAATGAGGAAAACGAGGACATTCTGGAAGATATCGTGCTGACCCTGACACT
GTTTGAGGACAGAGAGATGATCGAGGAACGGCTGAAAACCTATGCCCACCTGTTCGACGACAAAGTGATG
AAGCAGCTGAAGCGGCGGAGATACACCGGCTGGGGCAGGCTGAGCCGGAAGCTGATCAACGGCATCCGGG
ACAAGCAGTCCGGCAAGACAATCCTGGATTTCCTGAAGTCCGACGGCTTCGCCAACAGAAACTTCATGCA
GCTGATCCACGACGACAGCCTGACCTTTAAAGAGGACATCCAGAAAGCCCAGGTGTCCGGCCAGGGCGAT
AGCCTGCACGAGCACATTGCCAATCTGGCCGGCAGCCCCGCCATTAAGAAGGGCATCCTGCAGACAGTGA
AGGTGGTGGACGAGCTCGTGAAAGTGATGGGCCGGCACAAGCCCGAGAACATCGTGATCGAAATGGCCAG
AGAGAACCAGACCACCCAGAAGGGACAGAAGAACAGCCGCGAGAGAATGAAGCGGATCGAAGAGGGCATC
AAAGAGCTGGGCAGCCAGATCCTGAAAGAACACCCCGTGGAAAACACCCAGCTGCAGAACGAGAAGCTGT
ACCTGTACTACCTGCAGAATGGGCGGGATATGTACGTGGACCAGGAACTGGACATCAACCGGCTGTCCGA
CTACGATGTGGACCATATCGTGCCTCAGAGCTTTCTGAAGGACGACTCCATCGACAACAAGGTGCTGACC
AGAAGCGACAAGAACCGGGGCAAGAGCGACAACGTGCCCTCCGAAGAGGTCGTGAAGAAGATGAAGAACT
ACTGGCGGCAGCTGCTGAACGCCAAGCTGATTACCCAGAGAAAGTTCGACAATCTGACCAAGGCCGAGAG
AGGCGGCCTGAGCGAACTGGATAAGGCCGGCTTCATCAAGAGACAGCTGGTGGAAACCCGGCAGATCACA
AAGCACGTGGCACAGATCCTGGACTCCCGGATGAACACTAAGTACGACGAGAATGACAAGCTGATCCGGG
AAGTGAAAGTGATCACCCTGAAGTCCAAGCTGGTGTCCGATTTCCGGAAGGATTTCCAGTTTTACAAAGT
GCGCGAGATCAACAACTACCACCACGCCCACGACGCCTACCTGAACGCCGTCGTGGGAACCGCCCTGATC
AAAAAGTACCCTAAGCTGGAAAGCGAGTTCGTGTACGGCGACTACAAGGTGTACGACGTGCGGAAGATGA
TCGCCAAGAGCGAGCAGGAAATCGGCAAGGCTACCGCCAAGTACTTCTTCTACAGCAACATCATGAACTT
TTTCAAGACCGAGATTACCCTGGCCAACGGCGAGATCCGGAAGCGGCCTCTGATCGAGACAAACGGCGAA
ACCGGGGAGATCGTGTGGGATAAGGGCCGGGATTTTGCCACCGTGCGGAAAGTGCTGAGCATGCCCCAAG
TGAATATCGTGAAAAAGACCGAGGTGCAGACAGGCGGCTTCAGCAAAGAGTCTATCCTGCCCAAGAGGAA
CAGCGATAAGCTGATCGCCAGAAAGAAGGACTGGGACCCTAAGAAGTACGGCGGCTTCGACAGCCCCACC
GTGGCCTATTCTGTGCTGGTGGTGGCCAAAGTGGAAAAGGGCAAGTCCAAGAAACTGAAGAGTGTGAAAG
AGCTGCTGGGGATCACCATCATGGAAAGAAGCAGCTTCGAGAAGAATCCCATCGACTTTCTGGAAGCCAA
GGGCTACAAAGAAGTGAAAAAGGACCTGATCATCAAGCTGCCTAAGTACTCCCTGTTCGAGCTGGAAAAC
GGCCGGAAGAGAATGCTGGCCTCTGCCGGCGAACTGCAGAAGGGAAACGAACTGGCCCTGCCCTCCAAAT
ATGTGAACTTCCTGTACCTGGCCAGCCACTATGAGAAGCTGAAGGGCTCCCCCGAGGATAATGAGCAGAA
ACAGCTGTTTGTGGAACAGCACAAGCACTACCTGGACGAGATCATCGAGCAGATCAGCGAGTTCTCCAAG
AGAGTGATCCTGGCCGACGCTAATCTGGACAAAGTGCTGTCCGCCTACAACAAGCACCGGGATAAGCCCA
TCAGAGAGCAGGCCGAGAATATCATCCACCTGTTTACCCTGACCAATCTGGGAGCCCCTGCCGCCTTCAA
GTACTTTGACACCACCATCGACCGGAAGAGGTACACCAGCACCAAAGAGGTGCTGGACGCCACCCTGATC
CACCAGAGCATCACCGGCCTGTACGAGACACGGATCGACCTGTCTCAGCTGGGAGGCGACAAGCGACCTG
CCGCCACAAAGAAGGCTGGACAGGCTAAGAAGAAGAAAGATTACAAAGACGATGACGATAAGGGATCCGG
CGCAACAAACTTCTCTCTGCTGAAACAAGCCGGAGATGTCGAAGAGAATCCTGGACCGATGACCGAGTAC
AAGCCCACGGTGCGCCTCGCCACCCGCGACGACGTCCCCAGGGCCGTACGCACCCTCGCCGCCGCGTTCG
CCGACTACCCCGCCACGCGCCACACCGTCGATCCGGACCGCCACATCGAGCGGGTCACCGAGCTGCAAGA
ACTCTTCCTCACGCGCGTCGGGCTCGACATCGGCAAGGTGTGGGTCGCGGACGACGGCGCCGCCGTGGCG
GTCTGGACCACGCCGGAGAGCGTCGAAGCGGGGGCGGTGTTCGCCGAGATCGGCCCGCGCATGGCCGAGT
TGAGCGGTTCCCGGCTGGCCGCGCAGCAACAGATGGAAGGCCTCCTGGCGCCGCACCGGCCCAAGGAGCC
CGCGTGGTTCCTGGCCACCGTCGGAGTCTCGCCCGACCACCAGGGCAAGGGTCTGGGCAGCGCCGTCGTG
CTCCCCGGAGTGGAGGCGGCCGAGCGCGCCGGGGTGCCCGCCTTCCTGGAGACCTCCGCGCCCCGCAACC
TCCCCTTCTACGAGCGGCTCGGCTTCACCGTCACCGCCGACGTCGAGGTGCCCGAAGGACCGCGCACCTG
GTGCATGACCCGCAAGCCCGGTGCCTGAACGCGTTAAGTCGACAATCAACCTCTGGATTACAAAATTTGT
GAAAGATTGACTGGTATTCTTAACTATGTTGCTCCTTTTACGCTATGTGGATACGCTGCTTTAATGCCTT
TGTATCATGCTATTGCTTCCCGTATGGCTTTCATTTTCTCCTCCTTGTATAAATCCTGGTTGCTGTCTCT
TTATGAGGAGTTGTGGCCCGTTGTCAGGCAACGTGGCGTGGTGTGCACTGTGTTTGCTGACGCAACCCCC
ACTGGTTGGGGCATTGCCACCACCTGTCAGCTCCTTTCCGGGACTTTCGCTTTCCCCCTCCCTATTGCCA
CGGCGGAACTCATCGCCGCCTGCCTTGCCCGCTGCTGGACAGGGGCTCGGCTGTTGGGCACTGACAATTC
CGTGGTGTTGTCGGGGAAATCATCGTCCTTTCCTTGGCTGCTCGCCTGTGTTGCCACCTGGATTCTGCGC
GGGACGTCCTTCTGCTACGTCCCTTCGGCCCTCAATCCAGCGGACCTTCCTTCCCGCGGCCTGCTGCCGG
CTCTGCGGCCTCTTCCGCGTCTTCGCCTTCGCCCTCAGACGAGTCGGATCTCCCTTTGGGCCGCCTCCCC
GCGTCGACTTTAAGACCAATGACTTACAAGGCAGCTGTAGATCTTAGCCACTTTTTAAAAGAAAAGGGGG
GACTGGAAGGGCTAATTCACTCCCAACGAAGACAAGATTTCACCATTATCGTTTCAGACCCACCTCCCAA
CCCCGAGGGGACCCAGAGAGGGCCTATTTCCCATGATTCCTTCATATTTGCATATACGATACAAGGCTGT
TAGAGAGATAATTAGAATTAATTTGACTGTAAACACAAAGATATTAGTACAAAATACGTGACGTAGAAAG
TAATAATTTCTTGGGTAGTTTGCAGTTTTAAAATTATGTTTTAAAATGGACTATCATATGCTTACCGTAA
CTTGAAAGTATTTCGATTTCTTGGCTTTATATATCTTGTGGAAAGGACGAAACACCGTCAGGGATCAAAG
TGTCAAGGTTTTAGAGCTAGAAATAGCAAGTTAAAATAAGGCTAGTCCGTTATCAACTTGAAAAAGTGGC
ACCGAGTCGGTGCTTTTTTAAGCTTGGCGTAACTAGATCTTGAGACACTGCTTTTTGCTTGTACTGGGTC
TCTCTGGTTAGACCAGATCTGAGCCTGGGAGCTCTCTGGCTAACTAGGGAACCCACTGCTTAAGCCTCAA
TAAAGCTTGCCTTGAGTGCTTCAAGTAGTGTGTGCCCGTCTGTTGTGTGACTCTGGTAACTAGAGATCCC
TCAGACCCTTTTAGTCAGTGTGGAAAATCTCTAGCAGTACGTATAGTAGTTCATGTCATCTTATTATTCA
GTATTTATAACTTGCAAAGAAATGAATATCAGAGAGTGAGAGGAACTTGTTTATTGCAGCTTATAATGGT
TACAAATAAAGCAATAGCATCACAAATTTCACAAATAAAGCATTTTTTTCACTGCATTCTAGTTGTGGTT
TGTCCAAACTCATCAATGTATCTTATCATGTCTGGCTCTAGCTATCCCGCCCCTAACTCCGCCCATCCCG
CCCCTAACTCCGCCCAGTTCCGCCCATTCTCCGCCCCATGGCTGACTAATTTTTTTTATTTATGCAGAGG
CCGAGGCCGCCTCGGCCTCTGAGCTATTCCAGAAGTAGTGAGGAGGCTTTTTTGGAGGCCTAGGGACGTA
CCCAATTCGCCCTATAGTGAGTCGTATTACGCGCGCTCACTGGCCGTCGTTTTACAACGTCGTGACTGGG
AAAACCCTGGCGTTACCCAACTTAATCGCCTTGCAGCACATCCCCCTTTCGCCAGCTGGCGTAATAGCGA
AGAGGCCCGCACCGATCGCCCTTCCCAACAGTTGCGCAGCCTGAATGGCGAATGGG
[124 nt withheld, positions 9087-9210]
C
[91 nt withheld, positions 9212-9302]
A
[49 nt withheld, positions 9304-9352]
CCTTTGACGTTGGAGTCCACGTTCTTT
[37 nt withheld, positions 9380-9416]
ACCCTATCTCGGTCTATTCTTTTGATTTATAAGGGATTTTGCCGATTTCGGCCTATTGGTTAAAAAATGA
GCTGATTTAACAAAAATTTAACGCGAATTTTAACAAAATATTAACGCTTACAATTTAGGTGGCACTTTTC
GGGGAAATGTGCGCGGAACCCCTATTTGTTTATTTTTCTAAATACATTCAAATATGTATCCGCTCATGAG
ACAATAACCCTGATAAATGCTTCAATAATATTGAAAAAGGAAGAGTATGAGTATTCAACATTTCCGTGTC
GCCCTTATTCCCTTTTTTGCGGCATTTTGCCTTCCTGTTTTTGCTCACCCAGAAACGCTGGTGAAAGTAA
AAGATGCTGAAGATCAGTTGGGTGCACGAGTGGGTTACATCGAACTGGATCTCAACAGCGGTAAGATCCT
TGAGAGTTTTCGCCCCGAAGAACGTTTTCCAATGATGAGCACTTTTAAAGTTCTGCTATGTGGCGCGGTA
TTATCCCGTATTGACGCCGGGCAAGAGCAACTCGGTCGCCGCATACACTATTCTCAGAATGACTTGGTTG
AGTACTCACCAGTCACAGAAAAGCATCTTACGGATGGCATGACAGTAAGAGAATTATGCAGTGCTGCCAT
AACCATGAGTGATAACACTGCGGCCAACTTACTTCTGACAACGATCGGAGGACCGAAGGAGCTAACCGCT
TTTTTGCACAACATGGGGGATCATGTAACTCGCCTTGATCGTTGGGAACCGGAGCTGAATGAAGCCATAC
CAAACGACGAGCGTGACACCACGATGCCTGTAGCAATGGCAACAACGTTGCGCAAACTATTAACTGGCGA
ACTACTTACTCTAGCTTCCCGGCAACAATTAATAGACTGGATGGAGGCGGATAAAGTTGCAGGACCACTT
CTGCGCTCGGCCCTTCCGGCTGGCTGGTTTATTGCTGATAAATCTGGAGCCGGTGAGCGTGGGTCTCGCG
GTATCATTGCAGCACTGGGGCCAGATGGTAAGCCCTCCCGTATCGTAGTTATCTACACGACGGGGAGTCA
GGCAACTATGGATGAACGAAATAGACAGATCGCTGAGATAGGTGCCTCACTGATTAAGCATTGGTAACTG
TCAGACCAAGTTTACTCATATATACTTTAGATTGATTTAAAACTTCATTTTTAATTTAAAAGGATCTAGG
TGAAGATCCTTTTTGATAATCTCATGACCAAAATCCCTTAACGTGAGTTTTCGTTCCACTGAGCGTCAGA
CCCCGTAGAAAAGATCAAAGGATCTTCTTGAGATCCTTTTTTTCTGCGCGTAATCTGCTGCTTGCAAACA
AAAAAACCACCGCTACCAGCGGTGGTTTGTTTGCCGGATCAAGAGCTACCAACTCTTTTTCCGAAGGTAA
CTGGCTTCAGCAGAGCGCAGATACCAAATACTGTTCTTCTAGTGTAGCCGTAGTTAGGCCACCACTTCAA
GAACTCTGTAGCACCGCCTACATACCTCGCTCTGCTAATCCTGTTACCAGTGGCTGCTGCCAGTGGCGAT
AAGTCGTGTCTTACCGGGTTGGACTCAAGACGATAGTTACCGGATAAGGCGCAGCGGTCGGGCTGAACGG
GGGGTTCGTGCACACAGCCCAGCTTGGAGCGAACGACCTACACCGAACTGAGATACCTACAGCGTGAGCT
ATGAGAAAGCGCCACGCTTCCCGAAGGGAGAAAGGCGGACAGGTATCCGGTAAGCGGCAGGGTCGGAACA
GGAGAGCGCACGAGGGAGCTTCCAGGGGGAAACGCCTGGTATCTTTATAGTCCTGTCGGGTTTCGCCACC
TCTGACTTGAGCGTCGATTTTTGTGATGCTCGTCAGGGGGGCGGAGCCTATGGAAAAACGCCAGCAACGC
GGCCTTTTTACGGTTCCTGGCCTTTTGCTGGCCTTTTGCTCACATGTTCTTTCCTGCGTTATCCCCTGAT
TCTGTGGATAACCGTATTACCGCCTTTGAGTGAGCTGATACCGCTCGCCGCAGCCGAACGACCGAGCGCA
GCGAGTCAGTGAGCGAGGAAGCGGAAGAGCGCCCAATACGCAAACCGCCTCTCCCCGCGCGTTGGCCGAT
TCATTAATGCAGCTGGCACGACAGGTTTCCCGACTGGAAAGCGGGCAGTGAGCGCAACGCAATTAATGTG
AGTTAGCTCACTCATTAGGCACCCCAGGCTTTACACTTTATGCTTCCGGCTCGTATGTTGTGTGGAATTG
TGAGCGGATAACAATTTCACACAGGAAACAGCTAT
